Addgene plasmid #123287: A102-GAP-BoCCS
Purpose: Expression of truncated Glo3 (1-375) in E.Coli
Depositing lab: Blanche Schwappach. Depositing organization: Universitaetsmedizin Goettingen. Publication: Dissection of GTPase-activating proteins reveals functional asymmetry in the COPI coat of budding yeast. Arakel EC, Huranova M, Estrada AF, Rau EM, Spang A, Schwappach B. J Cell Sci. 2019 Aug 29;132(16). pii: jcs.232124. doi: 10.1242/jcs.232124. PubMed 31331965.
Backbone
  Vector backbone: pQE
  Total vector size (bp): 7038
  Vector type: Bacterial Expression
Growth in bacteria
  Bacterial resistance: Ampicillin, 100 μg/mL
  Growth temperature: 37°C
  Growth strain: DH5alpha
  Copy number: Low Copy
Gene/Insert
  Gene/Insert name: Glo3
  Species: S. cerevisiae (budding yeast)
  Insert size (bp): 1169
  Mutation: 1-375
  Entrez Gene: GLO3 (a.k.a. YER122C)
  Promoter: T5
  Tag / fusion protein: MBP (N terminal on backbone); His (C terminal on backbone)
  Cloning method: Restriction Enzyme; 5′ cloning site Xma1 (not destroyed); 3′ cloning site BamH1 (not destroyed)
  Sequencing primers: 5′ tctggtatgccgtgcgtactgcggtgatca; 3′ GGCAACCGAGCGTTCTGAACAAATCCAGAT
Terms and licenses: Academic/Nonprofit Terms; Industry Terms: Not Available to Industry
How to cite: A102-GAP-BoCCS was a gift from Blanche Schwappach (Addgene plasmid # 123287 ; http://n2t.net/addgene:123287 ; RRID:Addgene_123287)
