[The description below was written by a language model from this plasmid's Addgene catalogue record and pLannotate feature annotations shown in this document.]
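Description:
A102-GAP-BoCCS is a pQE-family bacterial expression plasmid of about 7 kb, built to produce a truncated form of the budding yeast protein Glo3 (residues 1–375) in E. coli. It replicates from a ColE1/pMB1-type origin with an adjacent pBR322 bom region and only a small remnant of rop. The catalogue lists it as low copy, although the annotation software labels the origin generically as high copy. Selection is with ampicillin through the bla gene. A chloramphenicol acetyltransferase sequence with only a fragment of its promoter sits between the lambda t0 and rrnB T1 terminators, as is common in pQE vectors, and chloramphenicol is not listed as a selection marker.

The expression cassette uses the bacteriophage T5 promoter, which is recognised by E. coli RNA polymerase, together with lac operator sequences. The plasmid also carries lacI under the lacIq promoter, so transcription is repressed until IPTG is added without depending on a host-encoded repressor. Downstream, a cytosolic maltose-binding protein lacking its signal sequence is fused to the N-terminus of the Glo3 fragment, which was cloned between XmaI and BamHI sites. The catalogue also records a C-terminal His tag from the backbone, though this was not annotated in either feature table. The lambda t0 terminator ends the transcript. MBP typically aids solubility and allows amylose affinity capture, and the His tag would permit metal-affinity purification.

Glo3 is a GTPase-activating protein for ARF-family GTPases that acts in retrograde Golgi-to-ER transport. The associated study dissected ArfGAP function in the yeast COPI coat, which suggests use of the recombinant truncated protein in such analyses. The depositor and sequencing-derived records show the same feature set and differ only by a few nucleotides in length and in their start coordinate.
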