Features (pLannotate 1.2.2; 17 found; start..end, strand, type, name):
     10..54      +  promoter       T5 promoter: bacteriophage T5 promoter for E. coli RNA polymerase, with embedded lac operator
     62..78      +  protein_bind   lac operator: The lac repressor binds to the lac operator to inhibit transcription in E. coli. This inhibition can be relieved by adding lactose or isopropyl-β-D-thiogalactopyranoside (IPTG). lac repressor encoded by lacI
    123..1221    +  CDS            MBP (fragment): maltose binding protein from E. coli; malE (mutated); This version of the gene does not encode a signal sequence, so MBP will remain in the cytosol.
   1309..2433    +  CDS            GLO3 (fragment): GLO3_YEAST - Experimental evidence at protein level: Swiss-Prot protein existence level 1. GTPase-activating protein for the ADP ribosylation factor (ARF) family. Involved in retrograde vesicular transport from the Golgi to the endoplasmic reticulum. From Saccharomyces cerevisiae (strain ATCC 204508 / S288c) (Baker's yeast).
   2495..2589    +  terminator     lambda t0 terminator: transcription terminator from phage lambda
   2604..2632    +  promoter       cat promoter (fragment): promoter of the E. coli cat gene encoding chloramphenicol acetyltransferase
   2633..3292    +  CDS            CmR: chloramphenicol acetyltransferase; cat; confers resistance to chloramphenicol
   3357..3443    +  terminator     rrnB T1 terminator: Escherichia coli rrnB; transcription terminator T1 from the E. coli rrnB gene
   3466..3483    -  promoter       tet promoter (fragment): E. coli promoter for tetracycline efflux protein gene
   3502..3523    -  protein_bind   CAP binding site: CAP binding activates transcription in the presence of cAMP. E. coli catabolite activator protein
   3536..4618    -  CDS            lacI: lac repressor; lacI; The lac repressor binds to the lac operator to inhibit transcription in E. coli. This inhibition can be relieved by adding lactose or isopropyl-β-D-thiogalactopyranoside (IPTG).
   4619..4696    -  promoter       lacIq promoter: lacI (mutant); In the lacIq allele, a single base change in the promoter boosts expression of the lacI gene about 10-fold.
   4745..4786    +  CDS            rop (fragment): Rop protein, which maintains plasmids at low copy number; rop
   4888..5028    +  misc_feature   bom: basis of mobility region from pBR322
   5214..5802    -  rep_origin     ori: high-copy-number ColE1/pMB1/pBR322/pUC origin of replication
   5973..6833    -  CDS            AmpR: β-lactamase; bla; confers resistance to ampicillin, carbenicillin, and related antibiotics
   6834..6938    -  promoter       AmpR promoter: bla
>Addgene plasmid #123287 | A102-GAP-BoCCS | depositor full sequence | sequence record 235344 | A102-GAP-BoCCS sequence 7038 bps
CTCGAGAAATCATAAAAAATTTATTTGCTTTGTGAGCGGATAACAATTATAATAGATTCAATTGTGAGCG
GATAACAATTTCACACAGAATTCATTAAAGAGGAGAAATTAACCATGACCGGGAAAACTGAAGAAGGTAA
ACTGGTAATCTGGATTAACGGCGATAAAGGCTATAACGGTCTCGCTGAAGTCGGTAAGAAATTCGAGAAA
GATACCGGAATTAAAGTCACCGTTGAGCATCCGGATAAACTGGAAGAGAAATTCCCACAGGTTGCGGCAA
CTGGCGATGGCCCTGACATTATCTTCTGGGCACACGACCGCTTTGGTGGCTACGCTCAATCTGGCCTGTT
GGCTGAAATCACCCCGGACAAAGCGTTCCAGGACAAGCTGTATCCGTTTACCTGGGATGCCGTACGTTAC
AACGGCAAGCTGATTGCTTACCCGATCGCTGTTGAAGCGTTATCGCTGATTTATAACAAAGATCTGCTGC
CGAACCCGCCAAAAACCTGGGAAGAGATCCCGGCGCTGGATAAAGAACTGAAAGCGAAAGGTAAGAGCGC
GCTGATGTTCAACCTGCAAGAACCGTACTTCACCTGGCCGCTGATTGCTGCTGACGGGGGTTATGCGTTC
AAGTATGAAAACGGCAAGTACGACATTAAAGACGTGGGCGTGGATAACGCTGGCGCGAAAGCGGGTCTGA
CCTTCCTGGTTGACCTGATTAAAAACAAACACATGAATGCAGACACTGATTACTCCATCGCAGAAGCTGC
CTTTAATAAAGGCGAAACAGCGATGACCATCAACGGCCCGTGGGCATGGTCCAACATCGACACCAGCAAA
GTGAATTATGGTGTAACGGTACTGCCGACCTTCAAGGGTCAACCATCCAAACCGTTCGTTGGCGTGCTGA
GCGCAGGTATTAACGCCGCCAGTCCGAACAAAGAGCTGGCAAAAGAGTTCCTCGAAAACTATCTGCTGAC
TGATGAAGGTCTGGAAGCGGTTAATAAAGACAAACCGCTGGGTGCCGTAGCGCTGAAGTCTTACGAGGAA
GAGTTGGCGAAAGATCCACGTATTGCCGCCACGATGGAAAACGCCCAGAAAGGTGAAATCATGCCGAACA
TCCCGCAGATGTCCGCTTTCTGGTATGCCGTGCGTACTGCGGTGATCAACGCCGCCAGCGGTCGTCAGAC
TGTCGATGAAGCCCTGAAAGACGCGCAGACTAATTCGAGCTCGGGTGAAAACCTCTACTTCCAAGGGTCC
ATGGGTACCCGGGGGGAAGGCGGCGGCGGCTCGGGCGGCGGCGGCTCGATGAGTAACGATGAAGGAGAAA
CATTTGCCACGGAACAGACTACTCAACAAGTTTTTCAGAAGCTAGGTAGCAACATGGAAAATCGAGTTTG
TTTTGATTGTGGTAACAAGAATCCTACTTGGACTTCGGTACCTTTTGGTGTGATGCTGTGTATTCAATGC
TCTGCTGTGCATAGAAACATGGGTGTTCATATCACCTTTGTAAAGTCTTCTACATTAGATAAATGGACAA
TTAACAATTTAAGAAGGTTTAAGTTGGGTGGGAACCATAAGGCTCGTGATTTTTTCTTAAAGAACAATGG
GAAACAGCTACTAAATACAGCAAATGTTGACGCGAAAACAAAATATACGAGCCCTGTTGCTAAGAAATAT
AAGATACATCTCGACAAGAAGGTTCAAAAGGATATGGAGTTATACCCATCAGAATTAGTCTTGAACGGTC
AAGATTCTTCGGACTCACCGTTGGACACCGATTCAGACGCTTCCAGGTCGACTTCCAAAGAAAATAGTGT
TGACGATTTTTTCTCTAATTGGCAAAAACCAAGCTCCAATTCCAGTTCTAAACTCAATGTAAATACAGGC
TCTCTCGCCCCAAAAAACAACACCACAGGCAGCACACCCAAGACCACTGTCACTAAAACGAGAAGTTCCA
TCTTAACGGCTAGCAGAAAGAAACCGGTATTAAACTCGCAAGATAAAAAGAAACATTCAATTTTGTCTTC
GTCAAGAAAGCCCACTAGACTAACCGCAAAGAAAGTCGACAAATCACAGGCAGAAGACTTGTTTGATCAA
TTTAAAAAAGAGGCTCAACAAGAAAAGGAGGACGAGTTCACTAATTCGTCTTCTAGCACCAAAATTAGAC
AAAATGATTACGATTCCCAATTTATGAATAACAGTAAAGGCAACAATAATAACAGTATAGATGATATTAA
TACCCAGCCTGATGAATTCAATGATTTTTTAAATGACACTTCAAACAGCTTCGACACAACTAGAAAAGAA
CAGCAAGATACTTTAACACCCAAGTTTGCCAAATTGGGATTTGGTATGACCATGAATGACGCCAATGATT
TGGCAAAGCAACAAAAAGAATCTCAGAAAATAGCTCAGGGACCAAGATATACGCGCGGATCCCATCATCA
TCATCACCACCACCATCACCACTAAGCTTAATTAGCTGAGCTTGGACTCCTGTTGATAGATCCAGTAATG
ACCTCAGAACTCCATCTGGATTTGTTCAGAACGCTCGGTTGCCGCCGGGCGTTTTTTATTGGTGAGAATC
CAAGCTAGCTTGGCGAGATTTTCAGGAGCTAAGGAAGCTAAAATGGAGAAAAAAATCACTGGATATACCA
CCGTTGATATATCCCAATGGCATCGTAAAGAACATTTTGAGGCATTTCAGTCAGTTGCTCAATGTACCTA
TAACCAGACCGTTCAGCTGGATATTACGGCCTTTTTAAAGACCGTAAAGAAAAATAAGCACAAGTTTTAT
CCGGCCTTTATTCACATTCTTGCCCGCCTGATGAATGCTCATCCGGAATTTCGTATGGCAATGAAAGACG
GTGAGCTGGTGATATGGGATAGTGTTCACCCTTGTTACACCGTTTTCCATGAGCAAACTGAAACGTTTTC
ATCGCTCTGGAGTGAATACCACGACGATTTCCGGCAGTTTCTACACATATATTCGCAAGATGTGGCGTGT
TACGGTGAAAACCTGGCCTATTTCCCTAAAGGGTTTATTGAGAATATGTTTTTCGTCTCAGCCAATCCCT
GGGTGAGTTTCACCAGTTTTGATTTAAACGTGGCCAATATGGACAACTTCTTCGCCCCCGTTTTCATCAT
GAGCAAATATTATACGCAAGGCGACAAGGTGCTGATGCCGCTGGCGATTCAGGTTCATCATGCCGTTTGT
GATGGCTTCCATGTCGGCAGAATGCTTAATGAATTACAACAGTACTGCGATGAGTGGCAGGGCGGGGCGT
AATTTTTTTAAGGCAGTTATTGGTGCCCTTAAACGCCTGGGGTAATGACTCTCTAGCTTGAGGCATCAAA
TAAAACGAAAGGCTCAGTCGAAAGACTGGGCCTTTCGTTTTATCTGTTGTTTGTCGGTGAACGCTCTCCT
GAGTAGGACAAATCCGCCCTCTAGATTACGTGCAGTCGATGATAAGCTGTCAAACATGAGAATTGTGCCT
AATGAGTGAGCTAACTTACATTAATTGCGTTGCGCTCACTGCCCGCTTTCCAGTCGGGAAACCTGTCGTG
CCAGCTGCATTAATGAATCGGCCAACGCGCGGGGAGAGGCGGTTTGCGTATTGGGCGCCAGGGTGGTTTT
TCTTTTCACCAGTGAGACGGGCAACAGCTGATTGCCCTTCACCGCCTGGCCCTGAGAGAGTTGCAGCAAG
CGGTCCACGCTGGTTTGCCCCAGCAGGCGAAAATCCTGTTTGATGGTGGTTAACGGCGGGATATAACATG
AGCTGTCTTCGGTATCGTCGTATCCCACTACCGAGATATCCGCACCAACGCGCAGCCCGGACTCGGTAAT
GGCGCGCATTGCGCCCAGCGCCATCTGATCGTTGGCAACCAGCATCGCAGTGGGAACGATGCCCTCATTC
AGCATTTGCATGGTTTGTTGAAAACCGGACATGGCACTCCAGTCGCCTTCCCGTTCCGCTATCGGCTGAA
TTTGATTGCGAGTGAGATATTTATGCCAGCCAGCCAGACGCAGACGCGCCGAGACAGAACTTAATGGGCC
CGCTAACAGCGCGATTTGCTGGTGACCCAATGCGACCAGATGCTCCACGCCCAGTCGCGTACCGTCTTCA
TGGGAGAAAATAATACTGTTGATGGGTGTCTGGTCAGAGACATCAAGAAATAACGCCGGAACATTAGTGC
AGGCAGCTTCCACAGCAATGGCATCCTGGTCATCCAGCGGATAGTTAATGATCAGCCCACTGACGCGTTG
CGCGAGAAGATTGTGCACCGCCGCTTTACAGGCTTCGACGCCGCTTCGTTCTACCATCGACACCACCACG
CTGGCACCCAGTTGATCGGCGCGAGATTTAATCGCCGCGACAATTTGCGACGGCGCGTGCAGGGCCAGAC
TGGAGGTGGCAACGCCAATCAGCAACGACTGTTTGCCCGCCAGTTGTTGTGCCACGCGGTTGGGAATGTA
ATTCAGCTCCGCCATCGCCGCTTCCACTTTTTCCCGCGTTTTCGCAGAAACGTGGCTGGCCTGGTTCACC
ACGCGGGAAACGGTCTGATAAGAGACACCGGCATACTCTGCGACATCGTATAACGTTACTGGTTTCACAT
TCACCACCCTGAATTGACTCTCTTCCGGGCGCTATCATGCCATACCGCGAAAGGTTTTGCACCATTCGAT
GGTGTCGGAATTTCGGGCAGCGTTGGGTCCTGGCCACGGGTGCGCATGATCTAGAGCTGCCTCGCGCGTT
TCGGTGATGACGGTGAAAACCTCTGACACATGCAGCTCCCGGAGACGGTCACAGCTTGTCTGTAAGCGGA
TGCCGGGAGCAGACAAGCCCGTCAGGGCGCGTCAGCGGGTGTTGGCGGGTGTCGGGGCGCAGCCATGACC
CAGTCACGTAGCGATAGCGGAGTGTATACTGGCTTAACTATGCGGCATCAGAGCAGATTGTACTGAGAGT
GCACCATATGCGGTGTGAAATACCGCACAGATGCGTAAGGAGAAAATACCGCATCAGGCGCTCTTCCGCT
TCCTCGCTCACTGACTCGCTGCGCTCGGTCGTTCGGCTGCGGCGAGCGGTATCAGCTCACTCAAAGGCGG
TAATACGGTTATCCACAGAATCAGGGGATAACGCAGGAAAGAACATGTGAGCAAAAGGCCAGCAAAAGGC
CAGGAACCGTAAAAAGGCCGCGTTGCTGGCGTTTTTCCATAGGCTCCGCCCCCCTGACGAGCATCACAAA
AATCGACGCTCAAGTCAGAGGTGGCGAAACCCGACAGGACTATAAAGATACCAGGCGTTTCCCCCTGGAA
GCTCCCTCGTGCGCTCTCCTGTTCCGACCCTGCCGCTTACCGGATACCTGTCCGCCTTTCTCCCTTCGGG
AAGCGTGGCGCTTTCTCATAGCTCACGCTGTAGGTATCTCAGTTCGGTGTAGGTCGTTCGCTCCAAGCTG
GGCTGTGTGCACGAACCCCCCGTTCAGCCCGACCGCTGCGCCTTATCCGGTAACTATCGTCTTGAGTCCA
ACCCGGTAAGACACGACTTATCGCCACTGGCAGCAGCCACTGGTAACAGGATTAGCAGAGCGAGGTATGT
AGGCGGTGCTACAGAGTTCTTGAAGTGGTGGCCTAACTACGGCTACACTAGAAGGACAGTATTTGGTATC
TGCGCTCTGCTGAAGCCAGTTACCTTCGGAAAAAGAGTTGGTAGCTCTTGATCCGGCAAACAAACCACCG
CTGGTAGCGGTGGTTTTTTTGTTTGCAAGCAGCAGATTACGCGCAGAAAAAAAGGATCTCAAGAAGATCC
TTTGATCTTTTCTACGGGGTCTGACGCTCAGTGGAACGAAAACTCACGTTAAGGGATTTTGGTCATGAGA
TTATCAAAAAGGATCTTCACCTAGATCCTTTTAAATTAAAAATGAAGTTTTAAATCAATCTAAAGTATAT
ATGAGTAAACTTGGTCTGACAGTTACCAATGCTTAATCAGTGAGGCACCTATCTCAGCGATCTGTCTATT
TCGTTCATCCATAGTTGCCTGACTCCCCGTCGTGTAGATAACTACGATACGGGAGGGCTTACCATCTGGC
CCCAGTGCTGCAATGATACCGCGAGACCCACGCTCACCGGCTCCAGATTTATCAGCAATAAACCAGCCAG
CCGGAAGGGCCGAGCGCAGAAGTGGTCCTGCAACTTTATCCGCCTCCATCCAGTCTATTAATTGTTGCCG
GGAAGCTAGAGTAAGTAGTTCGCCAGTTAATAGTTTGCGCAACGTTGTTGCCATTGCTACAGGCATCGTG
GTGTCACGCTCGTCGTTTGGTATGGCTTCATTCAGCTCCGGTTCCCAACGATCAAGGCGAGTTACATGAT
CCCCCATGTTGTGCAAAAAAGCGGTTAGCTCCTTCGGTCCTCCGATCGTTGTCAGAAGTAAGTTGGCCGC
AGTGTTATCACTCATGGTTATGGCAGCACTGCATAATTCTCTTACTGTCATGCCATCCGTAAGATGCTTT
TCTGTGACTGGTGAGTACTCAACCAAGTCATTCTGAGAATAGTGTATGCGGCGACCGAGTTGCTCTTGCC
CGGCGTCAATACGGGATAATACCGCGCCACATAGCAGAACTTTAAAAGTGCTCATCATTGGAAAACGTTC
TTCGGGGCGAAAACTCTCAAGGATCTTACCGCTGTTGAGATCCAGTTCGATGTAACCCACTCGTGCACCC
AACTGATCTTCAGCATCTTTTACTTTCACCAGCGTTTCTGGGTGAGCAAAAACAGGAAGGCAAAATGCCG
CAAAAAAGGGAATAAGGGCGACACGGAAATGTTGAATACTCATACTCTTCCTTTTTCAATATTATTGAAG
CATTTATCAGGGTTATTGTCTCATGAGCGGATACATATTTGAATGTATTTAGAAAAATAAACAAATAGGG
GTTCCGCGCACATTTCCCCGAAAAGTGCCACCTGACGTCTAAGAAACCATTATTATCATGACATTAACCT
ATAAAAATAGGCGTATCACGAGGCCCTTTCGTCTTCAC
