Features (pLannotate 1.2.2; 17 found; start..end, strand, type, name):
     27..1125    +  CDS            MBP (fragment): maltose binding protein from E. coli; malE (mutated); This version of the gene does not encode a signal sequence, so MBP will remain in the cytosol.
   1213..2337    +  CDS            GLO3 (fragment): GLO3_YEAST - Experimental evidence at protein level: Swiss-Prot protein existence level 1. GTPase-activating protein for the ADP ribosylation factor (ARF) family. Involved in retrograde vesicular transport from the Golgi to the endoplasmic reticulum. From Saccharomyces cerevisiae (strain ATCC 204508 / S288c) (Baker's yeast).
   2399..2493    +  terminator     lambda t0 terminator: transcription terminator from phage lambda
   2508..2536    +  promoter       cat promoter (fragment): promoter of the E. coli cat gene encoding chloramphenicol acetyltransferase
   2537..3200    +  CDS            CmR (fragment): chloramphenicol acetyltransferase; cat; confers resistance to chloramphenicol
   3265..3351    +  terminator     rrnB T1 terminator: Escherichia coli rrnB; transcription terminator T1 from the E. coli rrnB gene
   3374..3391    -  promoter       tet promoter (fragment): E. coli promoter for tetracycline efflux protein gene
   3410..3431    -  protein_bind   CAP binding site: CAP binding activates transcription in the presence of cAMP. E. coli catabolite activator protein
   3444..4526    -  CDS            lacI: lac repressor; lacI; The lac repressor binds to the lac operator to inhibit transcription in E. coli. This inhibition can be relieved by adding lactose or isopropyl-β-D-thiogalactopyranoside (IPTG).
   4527..4604    -  promoter       lacIq promoter: lacI (mutant); In the lacIq allele, a single base change in the promoter boosts expression of the lacI gene about 10-fold.
   4653..4694    +  CDS            rop (fragment): Rop protein, which maintains plasmids at low copy number; rop
   4796..4936    +  misc_feature   bom: basis of mobility region from pBR322
   5122..5710    -  rep_origin     ori: high-copy-number ColE1/pMB1/pBR322/pUC origin of replication
   5881..6741    -  CDS            AmpR: β-lactamase; bla; confers resistance to ampicillin, carbenicillin, and related antibiotics
   6742..6846    -  promoter       AmpR promoter: bla
   6956..7000    +  promoter       T5 promoter: bacteriophage T5 promoter for E. coli RNA polymerase, with embedded lac operator
   7008..7024    +  protein_bind   lac operator: The lac repressor binds to the lac operator to inhibit transcription in E. coli. This inhibition can be relieved by adding lactose or isopropyl-β-D-thiogalactopyranoside (IPTG). lac repressor encoded by lacI
>Addgene plasmid #123287 | A102-GAP-BoCCS | addgene full sequence | sequence record 255892 | Addgene NGS Result
AAAGAGGAGAAATTAACCATGACCGGGAAAACTGAAGAAGGTAAACTGGTAATCTGGATTAACGGCGATA
AAGGCTATAACGGTCTCGCTGAAGTCGGTAAGAAATTCGAGAAAGATACCGGAATTAAAGTCACCGTTGA
GCATCCGGATAAACTGGAAGAGAAATTCCCACAGGTTGCGGCAACTGGCGATGGCCCTGACATTATCTTC
TGGGCACACGACCGCTTTGGTGGCTACGCTCAATCTGGCCTGTTGGCTGAAATCACCCCGGACAAAGCGT
TCCAGGACAAGCTGTATCCGTTTACCTGGGATGCCGTACGTTACAACGGCAAGCTGATTGCTTACCCGAT
CGCTGTTGAAGCGTTATCGCTGATTTATAACAAAGATCTGCTGCCGAACCCGCCAAAAACCTGGGAAGAG
ATCCCGGCGCTGGATAAAGAACTGAAAGCGAAAGGTAAGAGCGCGCTGATGTTCAACCTGCAAGAACCGT
ACTTCACCTGGCCGCTGATTGCTGCTGACGGGGGTTATGCGTTCAAGTATGAAAACGGCAAGTACGACAT
TAAAGACGTGGGCGTGGATAACGCTGGCGCGAAAGCGGGTCTGACCTTCCTGGTTGACCTGATTAAAAAC
AAACACATGAATGCAGACACTGATTACTCCATCGCAGAAGCTGCCTTTAATAAAGGCGAAACAGCGATGA
CCATCAACGGCCCGTGGGCATGGTCCAACATCGACACCAGCAAAGTGAATTATGGTGTAACGGTACTGCC
GACCTTCAAGGGTCAACCATCCAAACCGTTCGTTGGCGTGCTGAGCGCAGGTATTAACGCCGCCAGTCCG
AACAAAGAGCTGGCAAAAGAGTTCCTCGAAAACTATCTGCTGACTGATGAAGGTCTGGAAGCGGTTAATA
AAGACAAACCGCTGGGTGCCGTAGCGCTGAAGTCTTACGAGGAAGAGTTGGCGAAAGATCCACGTATTGC
CGCCACGATGGAAAACGCCCAGAAAGGTGAAATCATGCCGAACATCCCGCAGATGTCCGCTTTCTGGTAT
GCCGTGCGTACTGCGGTGATCAACGCCGCCAGCGGTCGTCAGACTGTCGATGAAGCCCTGAAAGACGCGC
AGACTAATTCGAGCTCGGGTGAAAACCTCTACTTCCAAGGGTCCATGGGTACCCGGGGGGAAGGCGGCGG
CGGCTCGGGCGGCGGCGGCTCGATGAGTAACGATGAAGGAGAAACATTTGCCACGGAACAGACTACTCAA
CAAGTCTTTCAGAAGCTAGGTAGCAACATGGAAAATCGAGTTTGTTTTGATTGTGGTAACAAGAATCCTA
CTTGGACTTCGGTACCTTTTGGTGTGATGCTGTGTATTCAATGCTCTGCTGTGCATAGAAACATGGGTGT
TCATATCACCTTTGTAAAGTCTTCTACATTAGATAAATGGACAATTAACAATTTAAGAAGGTTTAAGTTG
GGCGGGAACCATAAGGCTCGTGATTTTTTCTTAAAGAACAATGGGAAACAGCTACTAAATACAGCAAATG
TTGACGCGAAAACAAAATATACGAGCCCTGTTGCTAAGAAATATAAGATACATCTCGACAAGAAGGTTCA
AAAGGATATGGAGTTATACCCATCAGAATTAGTCTTGAACGGTCAAGATTCTTCGGACTCACCGTTGGAC
ACCGATTCAGACGCTTCCAGGTCGACTTCCAAAGAAAATAGTGTTGACGATTTTTTCTCTAATTGGCAAA
AACCAAGCTCCAATTCCAGTTCTAAACTCAATGTAAATACAGGCTCTCTCGCCCCAAAAAACAACACCAC
AGGCAGCACACCCAAGACCACTGTCACTAAAACGAGAAGTTCCATCTTAACGGCTAGCAGAAAGAAACCG
GTATTAAACTCGCAAGATAAAAAGAAACATTCAATTTTGTCTTCGTCAAGAAAGCCCACTAGACTAACCG
CAAAGAAAGTCGACAAATCACAGGCAGAAGACTTGTTTGATCAATTTAAAAAAGAGGCTCAACAAGAAAA
GGAGGACGAGTTCACTAATTCGTCTTCTAGCACCAAAATTAGACAAAATGATTACGATTCCCAATTTATG
AATAACAGTAAAGGCAACAATAATAACAGTATAGATGATATTAATACCCAGCCTGATGAATTCAATGATT
TTTTAAATGACACTTCAAACAGCTTCGACACAACTAGAAAAGAACAGCAAGATACTTTAACACCCAAGTT
TGCCAAATTGGGATTTGGTATGACCATGAATGACGCCAATGATTTGGCAAAGCAACAAAAAGAATCTCAG
AAAATAGCTCAGGGACCAAGATATACGCGCGGATCCCATCATCATCATCACCACCACCATCACCACTAAG
CTTAATTAGCTGAGCTTGGACTCCTGTTGATAGATCCAGTAATGACCTCAGAACTCCATCTGGATTTGTT
CAGAACGCTCGGTTGCCGCCGGGCGTTTTTTATTGGTGAGAATCCAAGCTAGCTTGGCGAGATTTTCAGG
AGCTAAGGAAGCTAAAATGGAGAAAAAAATCACTGGATATACCACCGTTGATATATCCCAATGGCATCGT
AAAGAACATTTTGAGGCATTTCAGTCAGTTGCTCAATGTACCTATAACCAGACCGTTCAGCTGGATATTA
CGGCCTTTTTAAAGACCGTAAAGAAAAATAAGCACAAGTTTTATCCGGCCTTTATTCACATTCTTGCCCG
CCTGATGAATGCTCATCCGGAATTTCGTATGGCAATGAAAGACGGTGAGCTGGTGATATGGGATAGTGTT
CACCCTTGTTACACCGTTTTCCATGAGCAAACTGAAACGTTTTCATCGCTCTGGAGTGAATACCACGACG
ATTTCCGGCAGTTTCTACACATATATTCGCAAGATGTGGCGTGTTACGGTGAAAACCTGGCCTATTTCCC
TAAAGGGTTTATTGAGAATATGTTTTTCGTCTCAGCCAATCCCTGGGTGAGTTTCACCAGTTTTGATTTA
AACGTGGCCAATATGGACAACTTCTTCGCCCCCGTTTTCACCATGCATGGGCAAATATTATACGCAAGGC
GACAAGGTGCTGATGCCGCTGGCGATTCAGGTTCATCATGCCGTTTGTGATGGCTTCCATGTCGGCAGAA
TGCTTAATGAATTACAACAGTACTGCGATGAGTGGCAGGGCGGGGCGTAATTTTTTTAAGGCAGTTATTG
GTGCCCTTAAACGCCTGGGGTAATGACTCTCTAGCTTGAGGCATCAAATAAAACGAAAGGCTCAGTCGAA
AGACTGGGCCTTTCGTTTTATCTGTTGTTTGTCGGTGAACGCTCTCCTGAGTAGGACAAATCCGCCCTCT
AGATTACGTGCAGTCGATGATAAGCTGTCAAACATGAGAATTGTGCCTAATGAGTGAGCTAACTTACATT
AATTGCGTTGCGCTCACTGCCCGCTTTCCAGTCGGGAAACCTGTCGTGCCAGCTGCATTAATGAATCGGC
CAACGCGCGGGGAGAGGCGGTTTGCGTATTGGGCGCCAGGGTGGTTTTTCTTTTCACCAGTGAGACGGGC
AACAGCTGATTGCCCTTCACCGCCTGGCCCTGAGAGAGTTGCAGCAAGCGGTCCACGCTGGTTTGCCCCA
GCAGGCGAAAATCCTGTTTGATGGTGGTTAACGGCGGGATATAACATGAGCTGTCTTCGGTATCGTCGTA
TCCCACTACCGAGATATCCGCACCAACGCGCAGCCCGGACTCGGTAATGGCGCGCATTGCGCCCAGCGCC
ATCTGATCGTTGGCAACCAGCATCGCAGTGGGAACGATGCCCTCATTCAGCATTTGCATGGTTTGTTGAA
AACCGGACATGGCACTCCAGTCGCCTTCCCGTTCCGCTATCGGCTGAATTTGATTGCGAGTGAGATATTT
ATGCCAGCCAGCCAGACGCAGACGCGCCGAGACAGAACTTAATGGGCCCGCTAACAGCGCGATTTGCTGG
TGACCCAATGCGACCAGATGCTCCACGCCCAGTCGCGTACCGTCTTCATGGGAGAAAATAATACTGTTGA
TGGGTGTCTGGTCAGAGACATCAAGAAATAACGCCGGAACATTAGTGCAGGCAGCTTCCACAGCAATGGC
ATCCTGGTCATCCAGCGGATAGTTAATGATCAGCCCACTGACGCGTTGCGCGAGAAGATTGTGCACCGCC
GCTTTACAGGCTTCGACGCCGCTTCGTTCTACCATCGACACCACCACGCTGGCACCCAGTTGATCGGCGC
GAGATTTAATCGCCGCGACAATTTGCGACGGCGCGTGCAGGGCCAGACTGGAGGTGGCAACGCCAATCAG
CAACGACTGTTTGCCCGCCAGTTGTTGTGCCACGCGGTTGGGAATGTAATTCAGCTCCGCCATCGCCGCT
TCCACTTTTTCCCGCGTTTTCGCAGAAACGTGGCTGGCCTGGTTCACCACGCGGGAAACGGTCTGATAAG
AGACACCGGCATACTCTGCGACATCGTATAACGTTACTGGTTTCACATTCACCACCCTGAATTGACTCTC
TTCCGGGCGCTATCATGCCATACCGCGAAAGGTTTTGCACCATTCGATGGTGTCGGAATTTCGGGCAGCG
TTGGGTCCTGGCCACGGGTGCGCATGATCTAGAGCTGCCTCGCGCGTTTCGGTGATGACGGTGAAAACCT
CTGACACATGCAGCTCCCGGAGACGGTCACAGCTTGTCTGTAAGCGGATGCCGGGAGCAGACAAGCCCGT
CAGGGCGCGTCAGCGGGTGTTGGCGGGTGTCGGGGCGCAGCCATGACCCAGTCACGTAGCGATAGCGGAG
TGTATACTGGCTTAACTATGCGGCATCAGAGCAGATTGTACTGAGAGTGCACCATATGCGGTGTGAAATA
CCGCACAGATGCGTAAGGAGAAAATACCGCATCAGGCGCTCTTCCGCTTCCTCGCTCACTGACTCGCTGC
GCTCGGTCGTTCGGCTGCGGCGAGCGGTATCAGCTCACTCAAAGGCGGTAATACGGTTATCCACAGAATC
AGGGGATAACGCAGGAAAGAACATGTGAGCAAAAGGCCAGCAAAAGGCCAGGAACCGTAAAAAGGCCGCG
TTGCTGGCGTTTTTCCATAGGCTCCGCCCCCCTGACGAGCATCACAAAAATCGACGCTCAAGTCAGAGGT
GGCGAAACCCGACAGGACTATAAAGATACCAGGCGTTTCCCCCTGGAAGCTCCCTCGTGCGCTCTCCTGT
TCCGACCCTGCCGCTTACCGGATACCTGTCCGCCTTTCTCCCTTCGGGAAGCGTGGCGCTTTCTCATAGC
TCACGCTGTAGGTATCTCAGTTCGGTGTAGGTCGTTCGCTCCAAGCTGGGCTGTGTGCACGAACCCCCCG
TTCAGCCCGACCGCTGCGCCTTATCCGGTAACTATCGTCTTGAGTCCAACCCGGTAAGACACGACTTATC
GCCACTGGCAGCAGCCACTGGTAACAGGATTAGCAGAGCGAGGTATGTAGGCGGTGCTACAGAGTTCTTG
AAGTGGTGGCCTAACTACGGCTACACTAGAAGGACAGTATTTGGTATCTGCGCTCTGCTGAAGCCAGTTA
CCTTCGGAAAAAGAGTTGGTAGCTCTTGATCCGGCAAACAAACCACCGCTGGTAGCGGTGGTTTTTTTGT
TTGCAAGCAGCAGATTACGCGCAGAAAAAAAGGATCTCAAGAAGATCCTTTGATCTTTTCTACGGGGTCT
GACGCTCAGTGGAACGAAAACTCACGTTAAGGGATTTTGGTCATGAGATTATCAAAAAGGATCTTCACCT
AGATCCTTTTAAATTAAAAATGAAGTTTTAAATCAATCTAAAGTATATATGAGTAAACTTGGTCTGACAG
TTACCAATGCTTAATCAGTGAGGCACCTATCTCAGCGATCTGTCTATTTCGTTCATCCATAGTTGCCTGA
CTCCCCGTCGTGTAGATAACTACGATACGGGAGGGCTTACCATCTGGCCCCAGTGCTGCAATGATACCGC
GAGACCCACGCTCACCGGCTCCAGATTTATCAGCAATAAACCAGCCAGCCGGAAGGGCCGAGCGCAGAAG
TGGTCCTGCAACTTTATCCGCCTCCATCCAGTCTATTAATTGTTGCCGGGAAGCTAGAGTAAGTAGTTCG
CCAGTTAATAGTTTGCGCAACGTTGTTGCCATTGCTACAGGCATCGTGGTGTCACGCTCGTCGTTTGGTA
TGGCTTCATTCAGCTCCGGTTCCCAACGATCAAGGCGAGTTACATGATCCCCCATGTTGTGCAAAAAAGC
GGTTAGCTCCTTCGGTCCTCCGATCGTTGTCAGAAGTAAGTTGGCCGCAGTGTTATCACTCATGGTTATG
GCAGCACTGCATAATTCTCTTACTGTCATGCCATCCGTAAGATGCTTTTCTGTGACTGGTGAGTACTCAA
CCAAGTCATTCTGAGAATAGTGTATGCGGCGACCGAGTTGCTCTTGCCCGGCGTCAATACGGGATAATAC
CGCGCCACATAGCAGAACTTTAAAAGTGCTCATCATTGGAAAACGTTCTTCGGGGCGAAAACTCTCAAGG
ATCTTACCGCTGTTGAGATCCAGTTCGATGTAACCCACTCGTGCACCCAACTGATCTTCAGCATCTTTTA
CTTTCACCAGCGTTTCTGGGTGAGCAAAAACAGGAAGGCAAAATGCCGCAAAAAAGGGAATAAGGGCGAC
ACGGAAATGTTGAATACTCATACTCTTCCTTTTTCAATATTATTGAAGCATTTATCAGGGTTATTGTCTC
ATGAGCGGATACATATTTGAATGTATTTAGAAAAATAAACAAATAGGGGTTCCGCGCACATTTCCCCGAA
AAGTGCCACCTGACGTCTAAGAAACCATTATTATCATGACATTAACCTATAAAAATAGGCGTATCACGAG
GCCCTTTCGTCTTCACCTCGAGAAATCATAAAAAATTTATTTGCTTTGTGAGCGGATAACAATTATAATA
GATTCAATTGTGAGCGGATAACAATTTCACACAGAATTCATT
